Addgene plasmid #81535: pDONR223_SYCP1_p.E773K
Purpose: Gateway Donor vector containing SYCP1 , part of the Target Accelerator Plasmid Collection.
Depositing lab: Jesse Boehm & William Hahn & David Root. Depositing organization: Broad Institute. Publication: Systematic Functional Interrogation of Rare Cancer Variants Identifies Oncogenic Alleles. Kim E, Ilic N, Shrestha Y, Zou L, Kamburov A, Zhu C, Yang X, Lubonja R, Tran N, Nguyen C, Lawrence MS, Piccioni F, Bagul M, Doench JG, Chouinard CR, Wu X, Hogstrom L, Natoli T, Tamayo P, Horn H, Corsello SM, Lage K, Root DE, Subramanian A, Golub TR, Getz G, Boehm JS, Hahn WC. Cancer Discov. 2016 Jul;6(7):714-26. doi: 10.1158/2159-8290.CD-16-0160. Epub 2016 May 4. PubMed 27147599.
Backbone
  Vector backbone: pDONR223
  Backbone manufacturer: Invitrogen
  Backbone size w/o insert (bp): 2790
  Vector type: Gateway Entry vector
Growth in bacteria
  Bacterial resistance: Spectinomycin, 50 μg/mL
  Growth temperature: 37°C
  Growth strain: DH5alpha
  Copy number: High Copy
Gene/Insert
  Gene/Insert name: SYCP1 (alt name: NM_003176.3)
  Species: H. sapiens (human)
  Mutation: E773K
  Entrez Gene: SYCP1 (a.k.a. CT8, HOM-TES-14, SCP-1, SCP1)
  Promoter: None
  Cloning method: Gateway Cloning
  Sequencing primers: 5′ M13pUC-fwd; 3′ M13-Rev
Terms and licenses: Academic/Nonprofit Terms; Industry Terms: Not Available to Industry
Depositor comments: Closed state: stop codon immediately follows insert
How to cite: pDONR223_SYCP1_p.E773K was a gift from Jesse Boehm & William Hahn & David Root (Addgene plasmid # 81535 ; http://n2t.net/addgene:81535 ; RRID:Addgene_81535)
