[The description below was written by a language model from this plasmid's Addgene catalogue record and pLannotate feature annotations shown in this document.]
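Description:
pDONR223_SYCP1_p.E773K is a Gateway entry clone built on the Invitrogen pDONR223 backbone. It carries the human SYCP1 open reading frame (synaptonemal complex protein 1, also known as SCP1 or CT8) with the missense substitution E773K. The sequenced plasmid is about 5.7 kb. It is maintained in E. coli through a high-copy ColE1/pUC-type origin and selected with spectinomycin through the aadA (SmR) aminoglycoside adenylyltransferase gene. This gene lies downstream of a fragment of a class 1 integron Pc promoter and a remnant of a gentamicin resistance gene. rrnB T1 and T2 terminators lie upstream of the cloning region, where they help insulate the insert from read-through transcription. Short lacI and lacZα fragments in the annotation are backbone remnants with no evident function.

The SYCP1 coding sequence, roughly 2.9 kb, is flanked on both sides by attL-type Gateway recombination sites. The automated annotation labels both as attL3, but they serve as the paired sites through which LR Clonase transfers the ORF into attR-containing destination vectors. The record lists no promoter for the insert, so the plasmid serves as a shuttle for the ORF and is not an expression construct. The only nearby promoter is a T7 promoter beyond the 3′ att site, pointing back toward the insert on the opposite strand. The clone is in the "closed" configuration, with a stop codon immediately after the ORF, so it yields native C-termini and cannot be fused to C-terminal tags in destination vectors. It belongs to the Target Accelerator Plasmid Collection, a resource assembled for systematic functional testing of rare cancer-associated variants.
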