Features (pLannotate 1.2.2; 12 found; start..end, strand, type, name):
    121..213     +  CDS            lacI (fragment): lac repressor; lacI; The lac repressor binds to the lac operator to inhibit transcription in E. coli. This inhibition can be relieved by adding lactose or isopropyl-β-D-thiogalactopyranoside (IPTG).
    268..295     -  terminator     rrnB T2 terminator: transcription terminator T2 from the E. coli rrnB gene
    427..470     +  terminator     rrnB T1 terminator: Escherichia coli rrnB; transcription terminator T1 from the E. coli rrnB gene
    517..553     -  CDS            lacZα (fragment): LacZα fragment of β-galactosidase; lacZ fragment
    570..665     +  protein_bind   attL3: mutant version of attL; recombination site for the Gateway® LR reaction LR Clonase™
    671..3598    +  CDS            SYCP1: SYCP1_HUMAN - Also known as SCP1 From Homo sapiens (Human).
   3606..3701    -  protein_bind   attL3: mutant version of attL; recombination site for the Gateway® LR reaction LR Clonase™
   3720..3738    -  promoter       T7 promoter: promoter for bacteriophage T7 RNA polymerase
   3928..3951    +  promoter       Pc promoter (fragment): intI1 (promoter lies within the coding sequence); class 1 integron promoter
   4127..4183    +  CDS            GmR (fragment): gentamycin acetyltransferase; aacC1; confers resistance to gentamycin
   4190..4981    +  CDS            SmR: aminoglycoside adenylyltransferase (Murphy, 1985); aadA; confers resistance to spectinomycin and streptomycin
   5074..5662    +  rep_origin     ori: high-copy-number ColE1/pMB1/pBR322/pUC origin of replication
>Addgene plasmid #81535 | pDONR223_SYCP1_p.E773K | addgene full sequence | sequence record 168746 | Addgene NGS Result
CTTTCCTGCGTTATCCCCTGATTCTGTGGATAACCGTATTACCGCCTTTGAGTGAGCTGATACCGCTCGC
CGCAGCCGAACGACCGAGCGCAGCGAGTCAGTGAGCGAGGAAGCGGAAGAGCGCCCAATACGCAAACCGC
CTCTCCCCGCGCGTTGGCCGATTCATTAATGCAGCTGGCACGACAGGTTTCCCGACTGGAAAGCGGGCAG
TGAGCGCAACGCAATTAATACGCGTACCGCTAGCCAGGAAGAGTTTGTAGAAACGCAAAAAGGCCATCCG
TCAGGATGGCCTTCTGCTTAGTTTGATGCCTGGCAGTTTATGGCGGGCGTCCTGCCCGCCACCCTCCGGG
CCGTTGCTTCACAACGTTCAAATCCGCTCCCGGCGGATTTGTCCTACTCAGGAGAGCGTTCACCGACAAA
CAACAGATAAAACGAAAGGCCCAGTCTTCCGACTGAGCCTTTCGTTTTATTTGATGCCTGGCAGTTCCCT
ACTCTCGCGTTAACGCTAGCATGGATGTTTTCCCAGTCACGACGTTGTAAAACGACGGCCAGTCTTAAGC
TCGGGCCCCAAATAATGATTTTATTTTGACTGATAGTGACCTGTTCGTTGCAACAAATTGATGAGCAATG
CTTTTTTATAATGCCAACTTTGTACAAAAAAGTTGGCACCATGGAAAAGCAAAAGCCCTTTGCATTGTTC
GTACCACCGAGATCAAGCAGCAGTCAGGTGTCTGCGGTGAAACCTCAGACCCTGGGAGGCGATTCCACTT
TCTTCAAGAGTTTCAACAAATGTACTGAAGATGATTTTGAGTTTCCATTTGCAAAGACTAATCTCTCCAA
AAATGGGGAAAACATTGATTCAGATCCTGCTTTACAAAAAGTTAATTTCTTGCCCGTGCTTGAGCAGGTT
GGTAATTCTGACTGTCACTATCAGGAAGGACTAAAAGACTCTGATTTGGAGAATTCAGAGGGATTGAGCA
GAGTGTATTCAAAACTGTATAAGGAGGCTGAAAAGATAAAAAAATGGAAAGTAAGTACAGAAGCTGAACT
GAGACAGAAAGAAAGTAAGTTGCAAGAAAACAGAAAGATAATTGAAGCACAGCGAAAAGCCATTCAGGAA
CTGCAATTTGGAAATGAAAAAGTAAGTTTGAAATTAGAAGAAGGAATACAAGAAAATAAAGATTTAATAA
AAGAGAATAATGCCACAAGGCATTTATGTAATCTACTCAAAGAAACCTGTGCTAGATCTGCAGAAAAGAC
AAAGAAATATGAATATGAACGGGAAGAAACCAGGCAAGTTTATATGGATCTAAATAATAACATTGAGAAA
ATGATAACAGCTTTTGAGGAACTTCGTGTGCAAGCTGAGAATTCCAGACTGGAAATGCATTTTAAGTTAA
AGGAAGATTATGAAAAAATCCAACACCTTGAACAAGAATACAAGAAGGAAATAAATGACAAGGAAAAGCA
GGTATCACTACTATTGATCCAAATCACTGAGAAAGAAAATAAAATGAAAGATTTAACATTTCTGCTAGAG
GAATCCAGAGATAAAGTTAATCAATTAGAGGAAAAGACAAAATTACAGAGTGAAAACTTAAAACAATCAA
TTGAGAAACAGCATCATTTGACTAAAGAACTAGAAGATATTAAAGTGTCATTACAAAGAAGTGTGAGTAC
TCAAAAGGCTTTAGAGGAAGATTTACAGATAGCAACAAAAACAATTTGTCAGCTAACTGAAGAAAAAGAA
ACTCAAATGGAAGAATCTAATAAAGCTAGAGCTGCTCATTCGTTTGTGGTTACTGAATTTGAAACTACTG
TCTGCAGCTTGGAAGAATTATTGAGAACAGAACAGCAAAGATTGGAAAAAAATGAAGATCAATTGAAAAT
ACTTACCATGGAGCTTCAAAAGAAATCAAGTGAGCTGGAAGAGATGACTAAGCTTACAAATAACAAAGAA
GTAGAACTTGAAGAATTGAAAAAAGTCTTGGGAGAAAAGGAAACACTTTTATATGAAAATAAACAATTTG
AGAAGATTGCTGAAGAATTAAAAGGAACAGAACAAGAACTAATTGGTCTTCTCCAAGCCAGAGAGAAAGA
AGTACATGATTTGGAAATACAGTTAACTGCCATTACCACAAGTGAACAGTATTATTCAAAAGAGGTTAAA
GATCTAAAAACTGAGCTTGAAAACGAGAAGCTTAAGAATACTGAATTAACTTCACACTGCAACAAGCTTT
CACTAGAAAACAAAGAGCTCACACAGGAAACAAGTGATATGACCCTAGAACTCAAGAATCAGCAAGAAGA
TATTAATAATAACAAAAAGCAAGAAGAAAGGATGTTGAAACAAATAGAAAATCTTCAAGAAACAGAAACC
CAATTAAGAAATGAACTAGAATATGTGAGAGAAGAGCTAAAACAGAAAAGAGATGAAGTTAAATGTAAAT
TGGACAAGAGTGAAGAAAATTGTAACAATTTAAGGAAACAAGTTGAAAATAAAAACAAGTATATTGAAGA
ACTTCAGCAGGAGAATAAGGCCTTGAAAAAAAAAGGTACAGCAGAAAGCAAGCAACTGAATGTTTATGAG
ATAAAGGTCAATAAATTAGAGTTAGAACTAGAAAGTGCCAAACAGAAATTTGGAGAAATCACAGACACCT
ATCAGAAAGAAATTGAGGACAAAAAGATATCAGAAGAAAATCTTTTGGAAGAGGTTGAGAAAGCAAAAGT
AATAGCTGATGAAGCAGTAAAATTACAGAAAGAAATTGATAAGCGATGTCAACATAAAATAGCTGAAATG
GTAGCACTTATGGAAAAACATAAGCACCAATATGATAAGATCATTGAAGAAAGAGACTCAGAATTAGGAC
TTTATAAGAGCAAAGAACAAGAACAGTCATCACTGAGAGCATCTTTGGAGATTGAACTATCCAATCTCAA
AGCTGAACTTTTGTCTGTTAAGAAGCAACTTGAAATAGAAAGAGAAAAGAAGGAAAAACTCAAAAGAGAG
GCAAAAGAAAACACAGCTACTCTTAAAGAAAAAAAAGACAAGAAAACACAAACATTTTTATTGGAAACAC
CTGAAATTTATTGGAAATTGGATTCTAAAGCAGTTCCTTCACAAACTGTATCTCGAAATTTCACATCAGT
TGATCATGGCATATCCAAAGATAAAAGAGACTATCTGTGGACATCTGCCAAAAATACTTTATCTACACCA
TTGCCAAAGGCATATACAGTGAAGACACCAACAAAACCAAAACTACAGCAAAGAGAAAACTTGAATATAC
CCATTGAAGAAAGTAAAAAAAAGAGAAAAATGGCCTTTGAATTTGATATTAATTCAGATAGTTCAGAAAC
TACTGATCTTTTGAGCATGGTTTCAGAAGAAGAGACATTGAAAACACTGTATAGGAACAATAATCCACCA
GCTTCTCATCTTTGTGTCAAAACACCAAAAAAGGCCCCTTCATCTCTAACAACCCCTGGATCTACACTGA
AGTTTGGAGCTATAAGAAAAATGCGGGAGGACCGTTGGGCTGTAATTGCTAAAATGGATAGAAAAAAAAA
ACTAAAAGAAGCTGAAAAGTTATTTGTTTGATTGCCAACTTTCTTGTACAAAGTTGGCATTATAAGAAAG
CATTGCTTATCAATTTGTTGCAACGAACAGGTCACTATCAGTCAAAATAAAATCATTATTTGCCATCCAG
CTGATATCCCCTATAGTGAGTCGTATTACATGGTCATAGCTGTTTCCTGGCAGCTCTGGCCCGTGTCTCA
AAATCTCTGATGTTACATTGCACAAGATAAAAATATATCATCATGCCTCCTCTAGACCAGCCAGGACAGA
AATGCCTCGACTTCGCTGCTACCCAAGGTTGCCGGGTGACGCACACCGTGGAAACGGATGAAGGCACGAA
CCCAGTGGACATAAGCCTGTTCGGTTCGTAAGCTGTAATGCAAGTAGCGTATGCGCTCACGCAACTGGTC
CAGAACCTTGACCGAACGCAGCGGTGGTAACGGCGCAGTGGCGGTTTTCATGGCTTGTTATGACTGTTTT
TTTGGGGTACAGTCTATGCCTCGGGCATCCAAGCAGCAAGCGCGTTACGCCGTGGGTCGATGTTTGATGT
TATGGAGCAGCAACGATGTTACGCAGCAGGGCAGTCGCCCTAAAACAAAGTTAAACATTATGAGGGAAGC
GGTGATCGCCGAAGTATCGACTCAACTATCAGAGGTAGTTGGCGTCATCGAGCGCCATCTCGAACCGACG
TTGCTGGCCGTACATTTGTACGGCTCCGCAGTGGATGGCGGCCTGAAGCCACACAGTGATATTGATTTGC
TGGTTACGGTGACCGTAAGGCTTGATGAAACAACGCGGCGAGCTTTGATCAACGACCTTTTGGAAACTTC
GGCTTCCCCTGGAGAGAGCGAGATTCTCCGCGCTGTAGAAGTCACCATTGTTGTGCACGACGACATCATT
CCGTGGCGTTATCCAGCTAAGCGCGAACTGCAATTTGGAGAATGGCAGCGCAATGACATTCTTGCAGGTA
TCTTCGAGCCAGCCACGATCGACATTGATCTGGCTATCTTGCTGACAAAAGCAAGAGAACATAGCGTTGC
CTTGGTAGGTCCAGCGGCGGAGGAACTCTTTGATCCGGTTCCTGAACAGGATCTATTTGAGGCGCTAAAT
GAAACCTTAACGCTATGGAACTCGCCGCCCGACTGGGCTGGCGATGAGCGAAATGTAGTGCTTACGTTGT
CCCGCATTTGGTACAGCGCAGTAACCGGCAAAATCGCGCCGAAGGATGTCGCTGCCGACTGGGCAATGGA
GCGCCTGCCGGCCCAGTATCAGCCCGTCATACTTGAAGCTAGACAGGCTTATCTTGGACAAGAAGAAGAT
CGCTTGGCCTCGCGCGCAGATCAGTTGGAAGAATTTGTCCACTACGTGAAAGGCGAGATCACCAAGGTAG
TCGGCAAATAACCCTCGAGCCACCCATGACCAAAATCCCTTAACGTGAGTTACGCGTCGTTCCACTGAGC
GTCAGACCCCGTAGAAAAGATCAAAGGATCTTCTTGAGATCCTTTTTTTCTGCGCGTAATCTGCTGCTTG
CAAACAAAAAAACCACCGCTACCAGCGGTGGTTTGTTTGCCGGATCAAGAGCTACCAACTCTTTTTCCGA
AGGTAACTGGCTTCAGCAGAGCGCAGATACCAAATACTGTTCTTCTAGTGTAGCCGTAGTTAGGCCACCA
CTTCAAGAACTCTGTAGCACCGCCTACATACCTCGCTCTGCTAATCCTGTTACCAGTGGCTGCTGCCAGT
GGCGATAAGTCGTGTCTTACCGGGTTGGACTCAAGACGATAGTTACCGGATAAGGCGCAGCGGTCGGGCT
GAACGGGGGGTTCGTGCACACAGCCCAGCTTGGAGCGAACGACCTACACCGAACTGAGATACCTACAGCG
TGAGCTATGAGAAAGCGCCACGCTTCCCGAAGGGAGAAAGGCGGACAGGTATCCGGTAAGCGGCAGGGTC
GGAACAGGAGAGCGCACGAGGGAGCTTCCAGGGGGAAACGCCTGGTATCTTTATAGTCCTGTCGGGTTTC
GCCACCTCTGACTTGAGCGTCGATTTTTGTGATGCTCGTCAGGGGGGCGGAGCCTATGGAAAAACGCCAG
CAACGCGGCCTTTTTACGGTTCCTGGCCTTTTGCTGGCCTTTTGCTCACATGTT
