>Addgene plasmid #81535 | pDONR223_SYCP1_p.E773K | depositor partial sequence | sequence record 154854 | Insert sequence
ATGGAAAAGCAAAAGCCCTTTGCATTGTTCGTACCACCGAGATCAAGCAGCAGTCAGGTGTCTGCGGTGA
AACCTCAGACCCTGGGAGGCGATTCCACTTTCTTCAAGAGTTTCAACAAATGTACTGAAGATGATTTTGA
GTTTCCATTTGCAAAGACTAATCTCTCCAAAAATGGGGAAAACATTGATTCAGATCCTGCTTTACAAAAA
GTTAATTTCTTGCCCGTGCTTGAGCAGGTTGGTAATTCTGACTGTCACTATCAGGAAGGACTAAAAGACT
CTGATTTGGAGAATTCAGAGGGATTGAGCAGAGTGTATTCAAAACTGTATAAGGAGGCTGAAAAGATAAA
AAAATGGAAAGTAAGTACAGAAGCTGAACTGAGACAGAAAGAAAGTAAGTTGCAAGAAAACAGAAAGATA
ATTGAAGCACAGCGAAAAGCCATTCAGGAACTGCAATTTGGAAATGAAAAAGTAAGTTTGAAATTAGAAG
AAGGAATACAAGAAAATAAAGATTTAATAAAAGAGAATAATGCCACAAGGCATTTATGTAATCTACTCAA
AGAAACCTGTGCTAGATCTGCAGAAAAGACAAAGAAATATGAATATGAACGGGAAGAAACCAGGCAAGTT
TATATGGATCTAAATAATAACATTGAGAAAATGATAACAGCTTTTGAGGAACTTCGTGTGCAAGCTGAGA
ATTCCAGACTGGAAATGCATTTTAAGTTAAAGGAAGATTATGAAAAAATCCAACACCTTGAACAAGAATA
CAAGAAGGAAATAAATGACAAGGAAAAGCAGGTATCACTACTATTGATCCAAATCACTGAGAAAGAAAAT
AAAATGAAAGATTTAACATTTCTGCTAGAGGAATCCAGAGATAAAGTTAATCAATTAGAGGAAAAGACAA
AATTACAGAGTGAAAACTTAAAACAATCAATTGAGAAACAGCATCATTTGACTAAAGAACTAGAAGATAT
TAAAGTGTCATTACAAAGAAGTGTGAGTACTCAAAAGGCTTTAGAGGAAGATTTACAGATAGCAACAAAA
ACAATTTGTCAGCTAACTGAAGAAAAAGAAACTCAAATGGAAGAATCTAATAAAGCTAGAGCTGCTCATT
CGTTTGTGGTTACTGAATTTGAAACTACTGTCTGCAGCTTGGAAGAATTATTGAGAACAGAACAGCAAAG
ATTGGAAAAAAATGAAGATCAATTGAAAATACTTACCATGGAGCTTCAAAAGAAATCAAGTGAGCTGGAA
GAGATGACTAAGCTTACAAATAACAAAGAAGTAGAACTTGAAGAATTGAAAAAAGTCTTGGGAGAAAAGG
AAACACTTTTATATGAAAATAAACAATTTGAGAAGATTGCTGAAGAATTAAAAGGAACAGAACAAGAACT
AATTGGTCTTCTCCAAGCCAGAGAGAAAGAAGTACATGATTTGGAAATACAGTTAACTGCCATTACCACA
AGTGAACAGTATTATTCAAAAGAGGTTAAAGATCTAAAAACTGAGCTTGAAAACGAGAAGCTTAAGAATA
CTGAATTAACTTCACACTGCAACAAGCTTTCACTAGAAAACAAAGAGCTCACACAGGAAACAAGTGATAT
GACCCTAGAACTCAAGAATCAGCAAGAAGATATTAATAATAACAAAAAGCAAGAAGAAAGGATGTTGAAA
CAAATAGAAAATCTTCAAGAAACAGAAACCCAATTAAGAAATGAACTAGAATATGTGAGAGAAGAGCTAA
AACAGAAAAGAGATGAAGTTAAATGTAAATTGGACAAGAGTGAAGAAAATTGTAACAATTTAAGGAAACA
AGTTGAAAATAAAAACAAGTATATTGAAGAACTTCAGCAGGAGAATAAGGCCTTGAAAAAAAAAGGTACA
GCAGAAAGCAAGCAACTGAATGTTTATGAGATAAAGGTCAATAAATTAGAGTTAGAACTAGAAAGTGCCA
AACAGAAATTTGGAGAAATCACAGACACCTATCAGAAAGAAATTGAGGACAAAAAGATATCAGAAGAAAA
TCTTTTGGAAGAGGTTGAGAAAGCAAAAGTAATAGCTGATGAAGCAGTAAAATTACAGAAAGAAATTGAT
AAGCGATGTCAACATAAAATAGCTGAAATGGTAGCACTTATGGAAAAACATAAGCACCAATATGATAAGA
TCATTGAAGAAAGAGACTCAGAATTAGGACTTTATAAGAGCAAAGAACAAGAACAGTCATCACTGAGAGC
ATCTTTGGAGATTGAACTATCCAATCTCAAAGCTGAACTTTTGTCTGTTAAGAAGCAACTTGAAATAGAA
AGAGAAAAGAAGGAAAAACTCAAAAGAGAGGCAAAAGAAAACACAGCTACTCTTAAAGAAAAAAAAGACA
AGAAAACACAAACATTTTTATTGGAAACACCTGAAATTTATTGGAAATTGGATTCTAAAGCAGTTCCTTC
ACAAACTGTATCTCGAAATTTCACATCAGTTGATCATGGCATATCCAAAGATAAAAGAGACTATCTGTGG
ACATCTGCCAAAAATACTTTATCTACACCATTGCCAAAGGCATATACAGTGAAGACACCAACAAAACCAA
AACTACAGCAAAGAGAAAACTTGAATATACCCATTGAAGAAAGTAAAAAAAAGAGAAAAATGGCCTTTGA
ATTTGATATTAATTCAGATAGTTCAGAAACTACTGATCTTTTGAGCATGGTTTCAGAAGAAGAGACATTG
AAAACACTGTATAGGAACAATAATCCACCAGCTTCTCATCTTTGTGTCAAAACACCAAAAAAGGCCCCTT
CATCTCTAACAACCCCTGGATCTACACTGAAGTTTGGAGCTATAAGAAAAATGCGGGAGGACCGTTGGGC
TGTAATTGCTAAAATGGATAGAAAAAAAAAACTAAAAGAAGCTGAAAAGTTATTTGTT
