>Addgene plasmid #81535 | pDONR223_SYCP1_p.E773K | addgene partial sequence | sequence record 156584 | M13-F20 5'-TGTAAAACGACGGCCAGT-3'
TACAAAAAAGTTGGCACCATGGAAAAGCAAAAGCCCTTTGCATTGTTCGTACCACCGAGATCAAGCAGCA
GTCAGGTGTCTGCGGTGAAACCTCAGACCCTGGGAGGCGATTCCACTTTCTTCAAGAGTTTCAACAAATG
TACTGAAGATGATTTTGAGTTTCCATTTGCAAAGACTAATCTCTCCAAAAATGGGGAAAACATTGATTCA
GATCCTGCTTTACAAAAAGTTAATTTCTTGCCCGTGCTTGAGCAGGTTGGTAATTCTGACTGTCACTATC
AGGAAGGACTAAAAGACTCTGATTTGGAGAATTCAGAGGGATTGAGCAGAGTGTATTCAAAACTGTATAA
GGAGGCTGAAAAGATAAAAAAATGGAAAGTAAGTACAGAAGCTGAACTGAGACAGAAAGAAAGTAAGTTG
CAAGAAAACAGAAAGATAATTGAAGCACAGCGAAAAGCCATTCAGGAACTGCAATTTGGAAATGAAAAAG
TAAGTTTGAAATTAGAAGAAGGAATACAAGAAAATAAAGATTTAATAAAAGAGAATAATGCCACAAGGCA
TTTATGTAATCTACTCAAAGAAACCTGTGCTAGATCTGCAGAAAAGACAAAGAAATATGAATATGAACGG
GAAGAAACCAGGCAAGTTTATATGGATCTAAATAATAACATTGAGAAAATGATAACAGCTTTTGAGGAAC
TTCGTGTGCAAGCTGAGAATTCCAGACTGGAAATGCATTTTAAGTTAAAGGAAGATTATGAAAAAATCCA
ACACCTTGAACAAGAATACAAGAAGGAAATAAATGACAAGGAAAAGCAGGTATCACTACTATTGATCCAA
ATCACTGAGAAAGAAAATAAAATGAAAGATTTAACATTTCTGCTAGAGGAATCCAGAGATAAAGTTAATC
A
